Addgene plasmid #83411: pCDNA3_Sec61B-V5-APEX2
Purpose: Expressed C-term tagged APEX2 on Sec61B in mammalian cell
Depositing lab: Hyun-Woo Rhee. Depositing organization: Ulsan National Institute of Science and Technology (UNIST). Publication: APEX Fingerprinting Reveals the Subcellular Localization of Proteins of Interest. Lee SY, Kang MG, Park JS, Lee G, Ting AY, Rhee HW. Cell Rep. 2016 May 11. pii: S2211-1247(16)30508-3. doi: 10.1016/j.celrep.2016.04.064. PubMed 27184847.
Backbone
  Vector backbone: pcDNA3
  Backbone size w/o insert (bp): 5382
  Total vector size (bp): 6474
  Vector type: Mammalian Expression
Growth in bacteria
  Bacterial resistance: Ampicillin, 100 μg/mL
  Growth temperature: 37°C
  Growth strain: DH5alpha
  Copy number: High Copy
Gene/Insert
  Gene/Insert name: Sec61B-V5-APEX2 (alt name: Protein transport protein Sec61 subunit beta)
  Species: H. sapiens (human), Synthetic
  Insert size (bp): 1092
  GenBank ID: NM_006808.2.
  Entrez Gene: SEC61B
  Promoter: CMV-F
  Tag / fusion protein: V5 (C terminal on insert); APEX2 (C terminal on insert)
  Cloning method: Restriction Enzyme; 5′ cloning site NotI (not destroyed); 3′ cloning site XhoI (not destroyed)
  Sequencing primers: 5′ CMV-F; 3′ BGH-R
Terms and licenses: Academic/Nonprofit Terms; Industry Terms: Not Available to Industry
How to cite: pCDNA3_Sec61B-V5-APEX2 was a gift from Hyun-Woo Rhee (Addgene plasmid # 83411 ; http://n2t.net/addgene:83411 ; RRID:Addgene_83411)
