[The description below was written by a language model from this plasmid's Addgene catalogue record and pLannotate feature annotations shown in this document.]
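Description:
pCDNA3_Sec61B-V5-APEX2 is a mammalian expression plasmid of about 6.5 kb built on the pcDNA3 backbone. It is propagated in E. coli through a high-copy ColE1/pUC-type origin with ampicillin selection from the β-lactamase gene. An f1 origin is also present. For mammalian cells the backbone carries a neomycin phosphotransferase cassette driven by the SV40 early promoter and terminated by an SV40 polyadenylation signal, which would allow G418 selection of stable transfectants. Short annotated fragments such as an HIV-1 LTR piece, ble, lacI and bom are backbone remnants or partial matches rather than functional parts.

The payload is a roughly 1.1 kb fusion open reading frame cloned between NotI and XhoI, both of which are retained. It is transcribed from the human cytomegalovirus immediate early enhancer and promoter and terminated by the bovine growth hormone polyadenylation signal. T7 and SP6 phage promoters flank the insert. The fusion consists of human SEC61B, the beta subunit of the Sec61 translocon of the endoplasmic reticulum, followed by a V5 epitope tag and then APEX2 at the C terminus. The feature table does not annotate V5 separately, but a short gap between the SEC61B and APEX2 coding regions is consistent with its recorded position. APEX2 is an engineered monomeric soybean ascorbate peroxidase used as a tag for electron microscopy contrast and for proximity labelling in living cells.

The construct therefore places peroxidase activity at the location of Sec61B, with V5 available for immunodetection. The associated work concerns using APEX labelling patterns to determine the subcellular localization of proteins.
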