Features (pLannotate 1.2.2; 22 found; start..end, strand, type, name):
    106..485     +  enhancer       CMV enhancer: human cytomegalovirus immediate early enhancer
    486..689     +  promoter       CMV promoter: human cytomegalovirus (CMV) immediate early promoter
    685..718     +  LTR            5' LTR (truncated) (fragment): truncated 5' long terminal repeat (LTR) from HIV-1
    734..752     +  promoter       T7 promoter: promoter for bacteriophage T7 RNA polymerase
    778..1065    +  CDS            SEC61B (sequence withheld): SC61B_CANLF - Experimental evidence at protein level: Swiss-Prot protein existence level 1. Component of SEC61 channel-forming translocon complex that mediates transport of signal peptide-containing precursor polypeptides across the endoplasmic reticulum (ER) (PubMed:8107851). Component of a ribosome-associated ER translocon complex involved in multi-pass membrane protein transport into the ER membrane and biogenesis (By similarity). The SEC61 channel cooperates with the translocating protein TRAM1 to import nascent proteins into the ER (By similarity). Required for PKD1/Polycystin-1 biogenesi
   1117..1863    +  CDS            APEX2: soybean ascorbate peroxidase, engineered to serve as a monomeric tag for electron microscopy and live-cell proteomics (Lam et al., 2015) more active than the original APEX due to the A134P mutation
   1897..1915    -  promoter       SP6 promoter: promoter for bacteriophage SP6 RNA polymerase
   1941..2165    +  polyA_signal   bGH poly(A) signal: bovine growth hormone polyadenylation signal
   2169..2190    +  promoter       SV40 promoter (fragment): SV40 enhancer and early promoter
   2211..2639    +  rep_origin     f1 ori (sequence partly withheld): f1 bacteriophage origin of replication; arrow indicates direction of (+) strand synthesis
   2653..2982    +  promoter       SV40 promoter: SV40 enhancer and early promoter
   3049..3840    +  CDS            neo: KKA2_KLEPN - Also known as kan, nptII. Experimental evidence at protein level: Swiss-Prot protein existence level 1. Resistance to kanamycin, neomycin, paromomycin, ribostamycin, butirosin and gentamicin B. From Klebsiella pneumoniae.
   3864..4022    +  CDS            ble (fragment): BLE_KLEPN - Experimental evidence at protein level: Swiss-Prot protein existence level 1. Binding protein with a strong affinity to the bleomycin family of antibiotics. Binds to CL990; an antimitotic-antibiotic compound. From Klebsiella pneumoniae.
   4017..4138    +  polyA_signal   SV40 poly(A) signal: SV40 polyadenylation signal
   4211..4227    -  protein_bind   lac operator: The lac repressor binds to the lac operator to inhibit transcription in E. coli. This inhibition can be relieved by adding lactose or isopropyl-β-D-thiogalactopyranoside (IPTG). lac repressor encoded by lacI
   4235..4265    -  promoter       lac promoter: promoter for the E. coli lac operon
   4280..4301    -  protein_bind   CAP binding site: CAP binding activates transcription in the presence of cAMP. E. coli catabolite activator protein
   4314..4406    -  CDS            lacI (fragment): lac repressor; lacI; The lac repressor binds to the lac operator to inhibit transcription in E. coli. This inhibition can be relieved by adding lactose or isopropyl-β-D-thiogalactopyranoside (IPTG).
   4589..5177    -  rep_origin     ori: high-copy-number ColE1/pMB1/pBR322/pUC origin of replication
   5348..6208    -  CDS            AmpR: β-lactamase; bla; confers resistance to ampicillin, carbenicillin, and related antibiotics
   6209..6313    -  promoter       AmpR promoter: bla
   6372..6424    -  misc_feature   bom (fragment): basis of mobility region from pBR322
>Addgene plasmid #83411 | pCDNA3_Sec61B-V5-APEX2 | addgene full sequence | sequence record 173674 | Addgene NGS Result
TTTAAGCTACAACAAGGCAAGGCTTGACCGACAATTGCATGAAGAATCTGCTTAGGGTTAGGCGTTTTGC
GCTGCTTCGCGATGTACGGGCCAGATATACGCGTTGACATTGATTATTGACTAGTTATTAATAGTAATCA
ATTACGGGGTCATTAGTTCATAGCCCATATATGGAGTTCCGCGTTACATAACTTACGGTAAATGGCCCGC
CTGGCTGACCGCCCAACGACCCCCGCCCATTGACGTCAATAATGACGTATGTTCCCATAGTAACGCCAAT
AGGGACTTTCCATTGACGTCAATGGGTGGAGTATTTACGGTAAACTGCCCACTTGGCAGTACATCAAGTG
TATCATATGCCAAGTACGCCCCCTATTGACGTCAATGACGGTAAATGGCCCGCCTGGCATTATGCCCAGT
ACATGACCTTATGGGACTTTCCTACTTGGCAGTACATCTACGTATTAGTCATCGCTATTACCATGGTGAT
GCGGTTTTGGCAGTACATCAATGGGCGTGGATAGCGGTTTGACTCACGGGGATTTCCAAGTCTCCACCCC
ATTGACGTCAATGGGAGTTTGTTTTGGCACCAAAATCAACGGGACTTTCCAAAATGTCGTAACAACTCCG
CCCCATTGACGCAAATGGGCGGTAGGCGTGTACGGTGGGAGGTCTATATAAGCAGAGCTCTCTGGCTAAC
TAGAGAACCCACTGCTTACTGGCTTATCGAAATTAATACGACTCACTATAGGGAGACCCAAGCTTGCGGC
CGCCACC
[288 nt withheld, positions 778-1065]
AAGCTAGCAGGCAAGCCCATCCCCAACCCCCTGCTGGGCCTGGACAGCACCGGAAAGTCTTACCCAACTG
TGAGTGCTGATTACCAGGACGCCGTTGAGAAGGCGAAGAAGAAGCTCAGAGGCTTCATCGCTGAGAAGAG
ATGCGCTCCTCTAATGCTCCGTTTGGCATTCCACTCTGCTGGAACCTTTGACAAGGGCACGAAGACCGGT
GGACCCTTCGGAACCATCAAGCACCCTGCCGAACTGGCTCACAGCGCTAACAACGGTCTTGACATCGCTG
TTAGGCTTTTGGAGCCACTCAAGGCGGAGTTCCCTATTTTGAGCTACGCCGATTTCTACCAGTTGGCTGG
CGTTGTTGCCGTTGAGGTCACGGGTGGACCTAAGGTTCCATTCCACCCTGGAAGAGAGGACAAGCCTGAG
CCACCACCAGAGGGTCGCTTGCCCGATCCCACTAAGGGTTCTGACCATTTGAGAGATGTGTTTGGCAAAG
CTATGGGGCTTACTGACCAAGATATCGTTGCTCTATCTGGGGGTCACACTATTGGAGCTGCACACAAGGA
GCGTTCTGGATTTGAGGGTCCCTGGACCTCTAATCCTCTTATTTTCGACAACTCATACTTCACGGAGTTG
TTGAGTGGTGAGAAGGAAGGTCTCCTTCAGCTACCTTCTGACAAGGCTCTTTTGTCTGACCCTGTATTCC
GCCCTCTCGTTGATAAATATGCAGCGGACGAAGATGCCTTCTTTGCTGATTACGCTGAGGCTCACCAAAA
GCTTTCCGAGCTTGGGTTTGCTGATGCCTAATGACTCGAGCATGCATCTAGAGGGCCCTATTCTATAGTG
TCACCTAAATGCTAGAGCTCGCTGATCAGCCTCGACTGTGCCTTCTAGTTGCCAGCCATCTGTTGTTTGC
CCCTCCCCCGTGCCTTCCTTGACCCTGGAAGGTGCCACTCCCACTGTCCTTTCCTAATAAAATGAGGAAA
TTGCATCGCATTGTCTGAGTAGGTGTCATTCTATTCTGGGGGGTGGGGTGGGGCAGGACAGCAAGGGGGA
GGATTGGGAAGACAATAGCAGGCATGCTGGGGATGCGGTGGGCTCTATGGCTTCTGAGGCGGAAAGAACC
AGCTGGGGCTCTAGGGGGTATCCCC
[124 nt withheld, positions 2211-2334]
C
[91 nt withheld, positions 2336-2426]
A
[49 nt withheld, positions 2428-2476]
CCTTTGACGTTGGAGTCCACGTTCTTT
[37 nt withheld, positions 2504-2540]
ACCCTATCTCGGTCTATTCTTTTGATTTATAAGGGATTTTGCCGATTTCGGCCTATTGGTTAAAAAATGA
GCTGATTTAACAAAAATTTAACGCGAATTAATTCTGTGGAATGTGTGTCAGTTAGGGTGTGGAAAGTCCC
CAGGCTCCCCAGCAGGCAGAAGTATGCAAAGCATGCATCTCAATTAGTCAGCAACCAGGTGTGGAAAGTC
CCCAGGCTCCCCAGCAGGCAGAAGTATGCAAAGCATGCATCTCAATTAGTCAGCAACCATAGTCCCGCCC
CTAACTCCGCCCATCCCGCCCCTAACTCCGCCCAGTTCCGCCCATTCTCCGCCCCATGGCTGACTAATTT
TTTTTATTTATGCAGAGGCCGAGGCCGCCTCTGCCTCTGAGCTATTCCAGAAGTAGTGAGGAGGCTTTTT
TGGAGGCCTAGGCTTTTGCAAAAAGCTCCCGGGAGCTTGTATATCCATTTTCGGATCTGATCAAGAGACA
GGATGAGGATCGTTTCGCATGATTGAACAAGATGGATTGCACGCAGGTTCTCCGGCCGCTTGGGTGGAGA
GGCTATTCGGCTATGACTGGGCACAACAGACAATCGGCTGCTCTGATGCCGCCGTGTTCCGGCTGTCAGC
GCAGGGGCGCCCGGTTCTTTTTGTCAAGACCGACCTGTCCGGTGCCCTGAATGAACTGCAGGACGAGGCA
GCGCGGCTATCGTGGCTGGCCACGACGGGCGTTCCTTGCGCAGCTGTGCTCGACGTTGTCACTGAAGCGG
GAAGGGACTGGCTGCTATTGGGCGAAGTGCCGGGGCAGGATCTCCTGTCATCTCACCTTGCTCCTGCCGA
GAAAGTATCCATCATGGCTGATGCAATGCGGCGGCTGCATACGCTTGATCCGGCTACCTGCCCATTCGAC
CACCAAGCGAAACATCGCATCGAGCGAGCACGTACTCGGATGGAAGCCGGTCTTGTCGATCAGGATGATC
TGGACGAAGAGCATCAGGGGCTCGCGCCAGCCGAACTGTTCGCCAGGCTCAAGGCGCGCATGCCCGACGG
CGAGGATCTCGTCGTGACCCATGGCGATGCCTGCTTGCCGAATATCATGGTGGAAAATGGCCGCTTTTCT
GGATTCATCGACTGTGGCCGGCTGGGTGTGGCGGACCGCTATCAGGACATAGCGTTGGCTACCCGTGATA
TTGCTGAAGAGCTTGGCGGCGAATGGGCTGACCGCTTCCTCGTGCTTTACGGTATCGCCGCTCCCGATTC
GCAGCGCATCGCCTTCTATCGCCTTCTTGACGAGTTCTTCTGAGCGGGACTCTGGGGTTCGAAATGACCG
ACCAAGCGACGCCCAACCTGCCATCACGAGATTTCGATTCCACCGCCGCCTTCTATGAAAGGTTGGGCTT
CGGAATCGTTTTCCGGGACGCCGGCTGGATGATCCTCCAGCGCGGGGATCTCATGCTGGAGTTCTTCGCC
CACCCCAACTTGTTTATTGCAGCTTATAATGGTTACAAATAAAGCAATAGCATCACAAATTTCACAAATA
AAGCATTTTTTTCACTGCATTCTAGTTGTGGTTTGTCCAAACTCATCAATGTATCTTATCATGTCTGTAT
ACCGTCGACCTCTAGCTAGAGCTTGGCGTAATCATGGTCATAGCTGTTTCCTGTGTGAAATTGTTATCCG
CTCACAATTCCACACAACATACGAGCCGGAAGCATAAAGTGTAAAGCCTGGGGTGCCTAATGAGTGAGCT
AACTCACATTAATTGCGTTGCGCTCACTGCCCGCTTTCCAGTCGGGAAACCTGTCGTGCCAGCTGCATTA
ATGAATCGGCCAACGCGCGGGGAGAGGCGGTTTGCGTATTGGGCGCTCTTCCGCTTCCTCGCTCACTGAC
TCGCTGCGCTCGGTCGTTCGGCTGCGGCGAGCGGTATCAGCTCACTCAAAGGCGGTAATACGGTTATCCA
CAGAATCAGGGGATAACGCAGGAAAGAACATGTGAGCAAAAGGCCAGCAAAAGGCCAGGAACCGTAAAAA
GGCCGCGTTGCTGGCGTTTTTCCATAGGCTCCGCCCCCCTGACGAGCATCACAAAAATCGACGCTCAAGT
CAGAGGTGGCGAAACCCGACAGGACTATAAAGATACCAGGCGTTTCCCCCTGGAAGCTCCCTCGTGCGCT
CTCCTGTTCCGACCCTGCCGCTTACCGGATACCTGTCCGCCTTTCTCCCTTCGGGAAGCGTGGCGCTTTC
TCATAGCTCACGCTGTAGGTATCTCAGTTCGGTGTAGGTCGTTCGCTCCAAGCTGGGCTGTGTGCACGAA
CCCCCCGTTCAGCCCGACCGCTGCGCCTTATCCGGTAACTATCGTCTTGAGTCCAACCCGGTAAGACACG
ACTTATCGCCACTGGCAGCAGCCACTGGTAACAGGATTAGCAGAGCGAGGTATGTAGGCGGTGCTACAGA
GTTCTTGAAGTGGTGGCCTAACTACGGCTACACTAGAAGAACAGTATTTGGTATCTGCGCTCTGCTGAAG
CCAGTTACCTTCGGAAAAAGAGTTGGTAGCTCTTGATCCGGCAAACAAACCACCGCTGGTAGCGGTGGTT
TTTTTGTTTGCAAGCAGCAGATTACGCGCAGAAAAAAAGGATCTCAAGAAGATCCTTTGATCTTTTCTAC
GGGGTCTGACGCTCAGTGGAACGAAAACTCACGTTAAGGGATTTTGGTCATGAGATTATCAAAAAGGATC
TTCACCTAGATCCTTTTAAATTAAAAATGAAGTTTTAAATCAATCTAAAGTATATATGAGTAAACTTGGT
CTGACAGTTACCAATGCTTAATCAGTGAGGCACCTATCTCAGCGATCTGTCTATTTCGTTCATCCATAGT
TGCCTGACTCCCCGTCGTGTAGATAACTACGATACGGGAGGGCTTACCATCTGGCCCCAGTGCTGCAATG
ATACCGCGAGACCCACGCTCACCGGCTCCAGATTTATCAGCAATAAACCAGCCAGCCGGAAGGGCCGAGC
GCAGAAGTGGTCCTGCAACTTTATCCGCCTCCATCCAGTCTATTAATTGTTGCCGGGAAGCTAGAGTAAG
TAGTTCGCCAGTTAATAGTTTGCGCAACGTTGTTGCCATTGCTACAGGCATCGTGGTGTCACGCTCGTCG
TTTGGTATGGCTTCATTCAGCTCCGGTTCCCAACGATCAAGGCGAGTTACATGATCCCCCATGTTGTGCA
AAAAAGCGGTTAGCTCCTTCGGTCCTCCGATCGTTGTCAGAAGTAAGTTGGCCGCAGTGTTATCACTCAT
GGTTATGGCAGCACTGCATAATTCTCTTACTGTCATGCCATCCGTAAGATGCTTTTCTGTGACTGGTGAG
TACTCAACCAAGTCATTCTGAGAATAGTGTATGCGGCGACCGAGTTGCTCTTGCCCGGCGTCAATACGGG
ATAATACCGCGCCACATAGCAGAACTTTAAAAGTGCTCATCATTGGAAAACGTTCTTCGGGGCGAAAACT
CTCAAGGATCTTACCGCTGTTGAGATCCAGTTCGATGTAACCCACTCGTGCACCCAACTGATCTTCAGCA
TCTTTTACTTTCACCAGCGTTTCTGGGTGAGCAAAAACAGGAAGGCAAAATGCCGCAAAAAAGGGAATAA
GGGCGACACGGAAATGTTGAATACTCATACTCTTCCTTTTTCAATATTATTGAAGCATTTATCAGGGTTA
TTGTCTCATGAGCGGATACATATTTGAATGTATTTAGAAAAATAAACAAATAGGGGTTCCGCGCACATTT
CCCCGAAAAGTGCCACCTGACGTCGACGGATCGGGAGATCTCCCGATCCCCTATGGTGCACTCTCAGTAC
AATCTGCTCTGATGCCGCATAGTTAAGCCAGTATCTGCTCCCTGCTTGTGTGTTGGAGGTCGCTGAGTAG
TGCGCGAGCAAAA
