>Addgene plasmid #83411 | pCDNA3_Sec61B-V5-APEX2 | depositor partial sequence | sequence record 168986 | BGH-R
ATGCTGAGCTCTTGGCATTTTAGGTGAACTATAGAATAGGGCCCTCTAGATGCATGCTCGAGTCATTAGG
CATCAGCAAACCCAAGCTCGGAAAGCTTTTGGTGAGCCTCAGCGTAATCAGCAAAGAAGGCATCTTCGTC
CGCTGCATATTTATCAACGAGAGGGCGGAATACAGGGTCAGACAAAAGAGCCTTGTCAGAAGGTAGCTGA
AGGAGACCTTCCTTCTCACCACTCAACAACTCCGTGAAGTATGAGTTGTCGAAAATAAGAGGATTAGAGG
TCCAGGGACCCTCAAATCCAGAACGCTCCTTGTGTGCAGCTCCAATAGTGTGACCCCCAGATAGAGCAAC
GATATCTTGGTCAGTAAGCCCCATAGCTTTGCCAAACACATCTCTCAAATGGTCAGAACCCTTAGTGGGA
TCGGGCAAGCGACCCTCTGGTGGTGGCTCAGGCTTGTCCTCTCTTCCAGGGTGGAATGGAACCTTAGGTC
CACCCGTGACCTCAACGGCAACAACGCCAGCCAACTGGTAGAAATCGGCGTAGCTCAAAATAGGGAACTC
CGCCTTGAGTGGCTCCAAAAGCCTAACAGCGATGTCAAGACCGTTGTTAGCGCTGTGAGCCAGTTCGGCA
GGGTGCTTGATGGTTCCGAAGGGTCCACCGGTCTTCGTGCCCTTGTCAAAGGTTCCAGCAGAGTGGAATG
CCAAACGGAGCATTAGAGGAGCGCATCTCTTCTCAGCGATGAAGCCTCTGAGCTTCTTCTTCGCCTTCTC
AACGGCGTCCTGGTAATCAGCACTCACAGTTGGGTAAGACTTTCCGGTGCTGTCCAGGCCCAGCAGGGGG
TTGGGGGATGGGCTTGCCTGCTAGCTT
[288 nt withheld, positions 868-1155]
GGTGGCGGCCGCAAGCTTGGGTCTCCCTATAGTGAGTCGTATTAATTTCGATAAGCCAGTAAGCAGTGGG
GTCA
