>Addgene plasmid #83411 | pCDNA3_Sec61B-V5-APEX2 | depositor partial sequence | sequence record 168987 | CMV-F
CCCAATGGTGGGAAGGTATATAGCAGAGCTCTCTGGCTAACTAGAGAACCCACTGCTTACTGGCTTATCG
AAATTAATACGACTCACTATAGGGAGACCCAAGCTTGCGGCCGCCACC
[288 nt withheld, positions 119-406]
AAGCTAGCAGGCAAGCCCATCCCCAACCCCCTGCTGGGCCTGGACAGCACCGGAAAGTCTTACCCAACTG
TGAGTGCTGATTACCAGGACGCCGTTGAGAAGGCGAAGAAGAAGCTCAGAGGCTTCATCGCTGAGAAGAG
ATGCGCTCCTCTAATGCTCCGTTTGGCATTCCACTCTGCTGGAACCTTTGACAAGGGCACGAAGACCGGT
GGACCCTTCGGAACCATCAAGCACCCTGCCGAACTGGCTCACAGCGCTAACAACGGTCTTGACATCGCTG
TTAGGCTTTTGGAGCCACTCAAGGCGGAGTTCCCTATTTTGAGCTACGCCGATTTCTACCAGTTGGCTGG
CGTTGTTGCCGTTGAGGTCACGGGTGGACCTAAGGTTCCATTCCACCCTGGAAGAGAGGACAAGCCTGAG
CCACCACCAGAGGGTCGCTTGCCCGATCCCACTAAGGGTTCTGACCATTTGAGAGATGTGTTTGGCAAAG
CTATGGGGCTTACTGACCAAGATATCGTTGCTCTATCTGGGGGTCACACTATTGGAGCTGCACACAAGGA
GCGTTCTGGATTTGAGGGTCCCTGGACCTCTAATCCTCTTATTTTCGACAACTCATACTTCACGGAATTG
TTGAATGGTGAAAAAGGAAGGTCTCCTTCAGCTACCTTCTGACAAGGCTCTTTTGTCTGACCCTGTATTC
CGCCCTCTCGTTGATAAATATGCAGCGGACGAAGATGCCTTCTTTGCTGATTACGCTGAGGCTCCA
